Addgene plasmid #68201: pLuciferase (GB0096)
Purpose: Provides the CDS of the firefly luciferase protein as a level 0 GoldenBraid part
Depositing lab: Diego Orzaez. Depositing organization: Agencia Estatal Consejo Superior de Investigaciones Científicas, M.P. Publication: GoldenBraid 2.0: a comprehensive DNA assembly framework for plant synthetic biology. Sarrion-Perdigones A, Vazquez-Vilar M, Palaci J, Castelijns B, Forment J, Ziarsolo P, Blanca J, Granell A, Orzaez D. Plant Physiol. 2013 Jul;162(3):1618-31. 10.1104/pp.113.217661 PubMed 23669743.
Backbone
  Vector backbone: pUPD
  Backbone manufacturer: self-made; derived from pGEMT-Easy manufactured by Promega
  Vector type: Luciferase, Synthetic Biology
Growth in bacteria
  Bacterial resistance: Ampicillin, 100 μg/mL
  Growth temperature: 37°C
  Growth strain: DH5alpha
  Copy number: High Copy
Gene/Insert
  Gene/Insert name: Luciferase coding region
  Insert size (bp): 1653
  Mutation: BsaI and BsmBI sites removed
  Cloning method: Restriction Enzyme; 5′ cloning site BsmBI (destroyed during cloning); 3′ cloning site BsmBI (destroyed during cloning)
  Sequencing primers: 5′ T7; 3′ SP6
Terms and licenses: Academic/Nonprofit Terms; Industry Terms: Not Available to Industry
Depositor comments: insert can be released with BsaI
How to cite: pLuciferase (GB0096) was a gift from Diego Orzaez (Addgene plasmid # 68201 ; http://n2t.net/addgene:68201 ; RRID:Addgene_68201)
