[The description below was written by a language model from this plasmid's Addgene catalogue record and pLannotate feature annotations shown in this document.]
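Description:
pLuciferase (GB0096) is a level 0 part plasmid from the GoldenBraid 2.0 modular DNA assembly system for plant synthetic biology. It supplies the firefly luciferase coding sequence as a standardized, reusable building block. The backbone is pUPD, the GoldenBraid universal part domestication vector, which the depositors derived from pGEM-T Easy. It is a 4.7 kb, high-copy E. coli cloning plasmid carrying a ColE1/pUC-type origin and a β-lactamase gene with its own promoter for ampicillin selection. Remnants of the parental vector remain, including an f1 phage origin and lac promoter/operator and lacZα fragments interrupted by the cloning site. T7 and SP6 promoters flank the insert and serve as sequencing primer sites. A short annotated hit to a hornet peptide and the small lacI and bom fragments are most likely incidental matches within backbone sequence rather than functional elements.

The 1,653 bp insert is annotated as the enhanced luc+ version of firefly luciferase. It has been "domesticated" by removing internal BsaI and BsmBI recognition sites so that it is compatible with the type IIS enzymes used in GoldenBraid assembly. It was cloned into pUPD with BsmBI, whose sites were destroyed in the process, and the depositor notes that it can be released with BsaI. The plasmid contains no plant or other eukaryotic promoter or terminator for the luciferase, so it is not an expression construct in itself. Instead, it is a CDS donor to be combined with promoter and terminator parts into transcriptional units in higher-level GoldenBraid destination vectors, typically to build luciferase reporter cassettes.
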