Features (pLannotate 1.2.2; 14 found; start..end, strand, type, name):
      6..1658    +  CDS            luciferase: firefly luciferase; luc+; enhanced luc+ version of the luciferase gene
   1690..1752    -  CDS            VESPI_VESMG (fragment): Experimental evidence at protein level: Swiss-Prot protein existence level 1. Shows contractile activity on isolated ileum smooth muscle. From Vespa magnifica (Hornet).
   1764..1782    -  promoter       SP6 promoter: promoter for bacteriophage SP6 RNA polymerase
   1824..1840    -  protein_bind   lac operator: The lac repressor binds to the lac operator to inhibit transcription in E. coli. This inhibition can be relieved by adding lactose or isopropyl-β-D-thiogalactopyranoside (IPTG). lac repressor encoded by lacI
   1848..1878    -  promoter       lac promoter: promoter for the E. coli lac operon
   1893..1914    -  protein_bind   CAP binding site: CAP binding activates transcription in the presence of cAMP. E. coli catabolite activator protein
   1927..2019    -  CDS            lacI (fragment): lac repressor; lacI; The lac repressor binds to the lac operator to inhibit transcription in E. coli. This inhibition can be relieved by adding lactose or isopropyl-β-D-thiogalactopyranoside (IPTG).
   2202..2790    -  rep_origin     ori: high-copy-number ColE1/pMB1/pBR322/pUC origin of replication
   2961..3821    -  CDS            AmpR: β-lactamase; bla; confers resistance to ampicillin, carbenicillin, and related antibiotics
   3822..3926    -  promoter       AmpR promoter: bla
   3953..4003    +  misc_feature   bom (fragment): basis of mobility region from pBR322
   4031..4459    -  rep_origin     f1 ori (sequence partly withheld): f1 bacteriophage origin of replication; arrow indicates direction of (+) strand synthesis
   4463..4620    -  CDS            lacZα (fragment): LacZα fragment of β-galactosidase; lacZ fragment
   4623..4641    +  promoter       T7 promoter: promoter for bacteriophage T7 RNA polymerase
>Addgene plasmid #68201 | pLuciferase (GB0096) | depositor full sequence | sequence record 127296 | pLuciferase (GB0096) sequence 4714 bps
CTCGAATGGAAGACGCCAAAAACATAAAGAAAGGCCCGGCGCCATTCTATCCGCTGGAAGATGGAACCGC
TGGAGAGCAACTGCATAAGGCTATGAAGAGATACGCCCTGGTTCCTGGAACAATTGCTTTTACAGATGCA
CATATCGAGGTGGACATCACTTACGCTGAGTACTTCGAAATGTCCGTTCGGTTGGCAGAAGCTATGAAAC
GATATGGGCTGAATACAAATCACAGAATCGTCGTATGCAGTGAAAACTCTCTTCAATTCTTTATGCCGGT
GTTGGGCGCGTTATTTATCGGAGTTGCAGTTGCGCCCGCGAACGACATTTATAATGAACGTGAATTGCTC
AACAGTATGGGCATTTCGCAGCCTACCGTGGTGTTCGTTTCCAAAAAGGGGTTGCAAAAAATTTTGAACG
TGCAAAAAAAGCTCCCAATCATCCAAAAAATTATTATCATGGATTCTAAAACGGATTACCAGGGATTTCA
GTCGATGTACACGTTCGTCACATCTCATCTACCTCCCGGTTTTAATGAATACGATTTTGTGCCAGAGTCC
TTCGATAGGGACAAGACAATTGCACTGATCATGAACTCCTCTGGATCTACTGGTCTGCCTAAAGGTGTCG
CTCTGCCTCATAGAACTGCCTGCGTGAGATTCTCGCATGCCAGAGATCCTATTTTTGGCAATCAAATCAT
TCCGGATACTGCGATTTTAAGTGTTGTTCCATTCCATCACGGTTTTGGAATGTTTACTACACTCGGATAT
TTGATATGTGGATTTCGAGTCGTCTTAATGTATAGATTTGAAGAAGAGCTGTTTCTGAGGAGCCTTCAGG
ATTACAAGATTCAAAGTGCGCTGCTGGTGCCAACCCTATTCTCCTTCTTCGCCAAAAGCACTCTGATTGA
CAAATACGATTTATCTAATTTACACGAAATTGCTTCTGGTGGCGCTCCCCTCTCTAAGGAAGTCGGGGAA
GCGGTTGCCAAGAGGTTCCATCTGCCAGGTATCAGGCAAGGATATGGGCTCACTGAGACTACATCAGCTA
TTCTGATTACACCCGAGGGGGATGATAAACCGGGCGCGGTCGGTAAAGTTGTTCCATTTTTTGAAGCGAA
GGTTGTGGATCTGGATACCGGGAAAACGCTGGGCGTTAATCAAAGAGGCGAACTGTGTGTGAGAGGTCCT
ATGATTATGTCCGGTTATGTAAACAATCCGGAAGCGACCAACGCCTTGATTGACAAGGATGGATGGCTAC
ATTCTGGAGACATAGCTTACTGGGACGAAGACGAACACTTCTTCATCGTTGACCGCCTGAAGTCTCTGAT
TAAGTACAAAGGCTATCAGGTGGCTCCCGCTGAATTGGAATCCATCTTGCTCCAACACCCCAACATCTTC
GACGCAGGTGTCGCAGGTCTTCCCGACGATGACGCCGGTGAACTTCCCGCCGCCGTTGTTGTTTTGGAGC
ACGGAAAGACGATGACGGAAAAAGAGATCGTGGATTACGTCGCCAGTCAAGTAACAACCGCGAAAAAGTT
GCGCGGAGGAGTTGTGTTTGTGGACGAAGTACCGAAAGGTCTTACCGGAAAACTCGACGCAAGAAAAATC
AGAGAGATCCTCATAAAGGCCAAGAAGGGCGGAAAGATCGCCGTGTAATGAGCTTCGAGACCACTCATCG
CCCAATCACTAGTGAATTCGCGGCCGCCTGCAGGTCGACCATATGGGAGAGCTCCCAACGCGTTGGATGC
ATAGCTTGAGTATTCTATAGTGTCACCTAAATAGCTTGGCGTAATCATGGTCATAGCTGTTTCCTGTGTG
AAATTGTTATCCGCTCACAATTCCACACAACATACGAGCCGGAAGCATAAAGTGTAAAGCCTGGGGTGCC
TAATGAGTGAGCTAACTCACATTAATTGCGTTGCGCTCACTGCCCGCTTTCCAGTCGGGAAACCTGTCGT
GCCAGCTGCATTAATGAATCGGCCAACGCGCGGGGAGAGGCGGTTTGCGTATTGGGCGCTCTTCCGCTTC
CTCGCTCACTGACTCGCTGCGCTCGGTCGTTCGGCTGCGGCGAGCGGTATCAGCTCACTCAAAGGCGGTA
ATACGGTTATCCACAGAATCAGGGGATAACGCAGGAAAGAACATGTGAGCAAAAGGCCAGCAAAAGGCCA
GGAACCGTAAAAAGGCCGCGTTGCTGGCGTTTTTCCATAGGCTCCGCCCCCCTGACGAGCATCACAAAAA
TCGACGCTCAAGTCAGAGGTGGCGAAACCCGACAGGACTATAAAGATACCAGGCGTTTCCCCCTGGAAGC
TCCCTCGTGCGCTCTCCTGTTCCGACCCTGCCGCTTACCGGATACCTGTCCGCCTTTCTCCCTTCGGGAA
GCGTGGCGCTTTCTCATAGCTCACGCTGTAGGTATCTCAGTTCGGTGTAGGTCGTTCGCTCCAAGCTGGG
CTGTGTGCACGAACCCCCCGTTCAGCCCGACCGCTGCGCCTTATCCGGTAACTATCGTCTTGAGTCCAAC
CCGGTAAGACACGACTTATCGCCACTGGCAGCAGCCACTGGTAACAGGATTAGCAGAGCGAGGTATGTAG
GCGGTGCTACAGAGTTCTTGAAGTGGTGGCCTAACTACGGCTACACTAGAAGAACAGTATTTGGTATCTG
CGCTCTGCTGAAGCCAGTTACCTTCGGAAAAAGAGTTGGTAGCTCTTGATCCGGCAAACAAACCACCGCT
GGTAGCGGTGGTTTTTTTGTTTGCAAGCAGCAGATTACGCGCAGAAAAAAAGGATCTCAAGAAGATCCTT
TGATCTTTTCTACGGGGTCTGACGCTCAGTGGAACGAAAACTCACGTTAAGGGATTTTGGTCATGAGATT
ATCAAAAAGGATCTTCACCTAGATCCTTTTAAATTAAAAATGAAGTTTTAAATCAATCTAAAGTATATAT
GAGTAAACTTGGTCTGACAGTTACCAATGCTTAATCAGTGAGGCACCTATCTCAGCGATCTGTCTATTTC
GTTCATCCATAGTTGCCTGACTCCCCGTCGTGTAGATAACTACGATACGGGAGGGCTTACCATCTGGCCC
CAGTGCTGCAATGATACCGCGAGACCCACGCTCACCGGCTCCAGATTTATCAGCAATAAACCAGCCAGCC
GGAAGGGCCGAGCGCAGAAGTGGTCCTGCAACTTTATCCGCCTCCATCCAGTCTATTAATTGTTGCCGGG
AAGCTAGAGTAAGTAGTTCGCCAGTTAATAGTTTGCGCAACGTTGTTGCCATTGCTACAGGCATCGTGGT
GTCACGCTCGTCGTTTGGTATGGCTTCATTCAGCTCCGGTTCCCAACGATCAAGGCGAGTTACATGATCC
CCCATGTTGTGCAAAAAAGCGGTTAGCTCCTTCGGTCCTCCGATCGTTGTCAGAAGTAAGTTGGCCGCAG
TGTTATCACTCATGGTTATGGCAGCACTGCATAATTCTCTTACTGTCATGCCATCCGTAAGATGCTTTTC
TGTGACTGGTGAGTACTCAACCAAGTCATTCTGAGAATAGTGTATGCGGCGACCGAGTTGCTCTTGCCCG
GCGTCAATACGGGATAATACCGCGCCACATAGCAGAACTTTAAAAGTGCTCATCATTGGAAAACGTTCTT
CGGGGCGAAAACTCTCAAGGATCTTACCGCTGTTGAGATCCAGTTCGATGTAACCCACTCGTGCACCCAA
CTGATCTTCAGCATCTTTTACTTTCACCAGCGTTTCTGGGTGAGCAAAAACAGGAAGGCAAAATGCCGCA
AAAAAGGGAATAAGGGCGACACGGAAATGTTGAATACTCATACTCTTCCTTTTTCAATATTATTGAAGCA
TTTATCAGGGTTATTGTCTCATGAGCGGATACATATTTGAATGTATTTAGAAAAATAAACAAATAGGGGT
TCCGCGCACATTTCCCCGAAAAGTGCCACCTGATGCGGTGTGAAATACCGCACAGATGCGTAAGGAGAAA
ATACCGCATCAGGAAATTGTAAGCGTTAATATTTTGTTAAAATTCGCGTTAAATTTTTGTTAAATCAGCT
CATTTTTTAACCAATAGGCCGAAATCGGCAAAATCCCTTATAAATCAAAAGAATAGACCGAGATAGGGT
[37 nt withheld, positions 4130-4166]
AAAGAACGTGGACTCCAACGTCAAAGG
[49 nt withheld, positions 4194-4242]
T
[91 nt withheld, positions 4244-4334]
G
[124 nt withheld, positions 4336-4459]
CCATTCGCCATTCAGGCTGCGCAACTGTTGGGAAGGGCGATCGGTGCGGGCCTCTTCGCTATTACGCCAG
CTGGCGAAAGGGGGATGTGCTGCAAGGCGATTAAGTTGGGTAACGCCAGGGTTTTCCCAGTCACGACGTT
GTAAAACGACGGCCAGTGAATTGTAATACGACTCACTATAGGGCGAATTGGGCCCGACGTCGCATGCTCC
CGGCCGCCATGGCGGCCGCGGGAATTCGATTGGGCGATGAGTGGT
