>Addgene plasmid #68201 | pLuciferase (GB0096) | addgene partial sequence | sequence record 127288 | SP6 5'-ATTTAGGTGACACTATAG-3'
ATCACGCGTTGGGAGCTCTCCCATATGGTCGACCTGCAGGCGGCCGCGAATTCACTAGTGATTGGGCGAT
GAGTGGTCTCGAAGCTCATTACACGGCGATCTTTCCGCCCTTCTTGGCCTTTATGAGGATCTCTCTGATT
TTTCTTGCGTCGAGTTTTCCGGTAAGACCTTTCGGTACTTCGTCCACAAACACAACTCCTCCGCGCAACT
TTTTCGCGGTTGTTACTTGACTGGCGACGTAATCCACGATCTCTTTTTCCGTCATCGTCTTTCCGTGCTC
CAAAACAACAACGGCGGCGGGAAGTTCACCGGCGTCATCGTCGGGAAGACCTGCGACACCTGCGTCGAAG
ATGTTGGGGTGTTGGAGCAAGATGGATTCCAATTCAGCGGGAGCCACCTGATAGCCTTTGTACTTAATCA
GAGACTTCAGGCGGTCAACGATGAAGAAGTGTTCGTCTTCGTCCCAGTAAGCTATGTCTCCAGAATGTAG
CCATCCATCCTTGTCAATCAAGGCGTTGGTCGCTTCCGGATTGTTTACATAACCGGACATAATCATAGGA
CCTCTCACACACAGTTCGCCTCTTTGATTAACGCCCAGCGTTTTCCCGGTATCCAGATCCACAACCTTCG
CTTCAAAAAATGGAACAACTTTACCGACCGCGCCCGGTTTATCATCCCCCTCGGGTGTAATCAGAATAGC
TGATGTAGTCTCAGTGAGCCCATATCCTTGCCTGATACCTGGCAGATGGAACCTCTTGGCAACCGCTTCC
CCGACTTCCTTAGAGAGGGGAGCGCCACCAGAAGCAATTTCGTGTAAATTAGATAAATCGTATTTGTCAA
TCAGAGTGCTTTTGGCGAAGAAGGAGAATAGGGTTGGCACCAGCAGCGCACTTTGAATCTTGTAATCCTG
AAGGCTCCTCAGAAACAGCTCTTCTTCAAATCTATACATTAAGACGACTCGAAATCCACATATCAAA
