>Addgene plasmid #68201 | pLuciferase (GB0096) | addgene partial sequence | sequence record 127291 | T7 5'-TAATACGACTCACTATAGGG-3'
CTCCGGCCGCCATGGCGGCCGCGGGAATTCGATTGGGCGATGAGTGGTCTCGAATGGAAGACGCCAAAAA
CATAAAGAAAGGCCCGGCGCCATTCTATCCGCTGGAAGATGGAACCGCTGGAGAGCAACTGCATAAGGCT
ATGAAGAGATACGCCCTGGTTCCTGGAACAATTGCTTTTACAGATGCACATATCGAGGTGGACATCACTT
ACGCTGAGTACTTCGAAATGTCCGTTCGGTTGGCAGAAGCTATGAAACGATATGGGCTGAATACAAATCA
CAGAATCGTCGTATGCAGTGAAAACTCTCTTCAATTCTTTATGCCGGTGTTGGGCGCGTTATTTATCGGA
GTTGCAGTTGCGCCCGCGAACGACATTTATAATGAACGTGAATTGCTCAACAGTATGGGCATTTCGCAGC
CTACCGTGGTGTTCGTTTCCAAAAAGGGGTTGCAAAAAATTTTGAACGTGCAAAAAAAGCTCCCAATCAT
CCAAAAAATTATTATCATGGATTCTAAAACGGATTACCAGGGATTTCAGTCGATGTACACGTTCGTCACA
TCTCATCTACCTCCCGGTTTTAATGAATACGATTTTGTGCCAGAGTCCTTCGATAGGGACAAGACAATTG
CACTGATCATGAACTCCTCTGGATCTACTGGTCTGCCTAAAGGTGTCGCTCTGCCTCATAGAACTGCCTG
CGTGAGATTCTCGCATGCCAGAGATCCTATTTTTGGCAATCAAATCATTCCGGATACTGCGATTTTAAGT
GTTGTTCCATTCCATCACGGTTTTGGAATGTTTACTACACTCGGATATTTGATATGTGGATTTCGAGTCG
TCTTAATGTATAGATTTGAAGAAGAGCTGTTTCTGAGGAGCCTTCAGGATTACAAGATTCAAAGTGCGCT
GCTGGTGCCAACCCTATTCTCCTTCTTCGCCAA
